Addgene plasmid #21942: pFlag-CMV2-Brd4 FEE-AAA
Depositing lab: Eric Verdin. Depositing organization: J. David Gladstone Institutes. Publication: Conserved P-TEFb-interacting domain of BRD4 inhibits HIV transcription. Bisgrove DA, Mahmoudi T, Henklein P, Verdin E. Proc Natl Acad Sci U S A. 2007 Aug 21. 104(34):13690-5. 10.1073/pnas.0705053104 PubMed 17690245.
Backbone
  Vector backbone: pFLAG-CMV2
  Backbone manufacturer: Sigma
  Backbone size w/o insert (bp): 4700
  Vector type: Mammalian Expression
Growth in bacteria
  Bacterial resistance: Ampicillin, 100 μg/mL
  Growth temperature: 37°C
  Growth strain: DH5alpha
  Copy number: Unknown
Gene/Insert
  Gene/Insert name: BRD4
  Species: H. sapiens (human)
  Insert size (bp): 460
  Mutation: aa 1209-1362 only, FEE-AAA
  Entrez Gene: BRD4 (a.k.a. CAP, CDLS6, FSHRG4, HUNK1, HUNKI, MCAP)
  Tag / fusion protein: Flag (N terminal on insert)
  Cloning method: Restriction Enzyme; 5′ cloning site inverse PCR (unknown if destroyed); 3′ cloning site inverse PCR (unknown if destroyed)
  Sequencing primers: 5′ CMV-F; 3′ hGH-PA-R
Terms and licenses: Academic/Nonprofit Terms; Industry Terms: Not Available to Industry
How to cite: pFlag-CMV2-Brd4 FEE-AAA was a gift from Eric Verdin (Addgene plasmid # 21942 ; http://n2t.net/addgene:21942 ; RRID:Addgene_21942)
