[The description below was written by a language model from this plasmid's Addgene catalogue record.]
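Description:
pFlag-CMV2-Brd4 FEE-AAA is a mammalian expression plasmid built on the commercial pFLAG-CMV2 backbone (about 4.7 kb without insert). It is propagated in E. coli under ampicillin selection; the record lists the copy number as unknown and gives no feature table, so origins of replication and other backbone elements are not itemised. The backbone name and the listed sequencing primers (a CMV forward primer and a reverse primer in the human growth hormone polyadenylation region) indicate that the insert sits between a CMV promoter, which drives strong constitutive transcription in mammalian cells, and an hGH polyadenylation signal.

The payload is a roughly 460 bp fragment of human BRD4 encoding only the C-terminal residues 1209–1362, fused to an N-terminal FLAG epitope for detection or immunoprecipitation with anti-FLAG antibodies. Within this fragment a Phe-Glu-Glu motif has been replaced by three alanines (FEE-AAA). The cloning sites are recorded as "inverse PCR", which suggests the substitution was introduced by inverse PCR on an existing plasmid, presumably one carrying the corresponding wild-type fragment, although the record does not say so.

The associated publication concerns a conserved P-TEFb-interacting domain of BRD4 and its ability to inhibit HIV transcription, and this C-terminal region appears to correspond to that domain. The construct is therefore most plausibly a mutant comparator to the wild-type fragment in transfection experiments that test which residues matter for P-TEFb binding and for effects on HIV transcription. The record itself does not describe the functional consequence of the mutation.
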