>Addgene plasmid #21942 | pFlag-CMV2-Brd4 FEE-AAA | addgene partial sequence | sequence record 27725 | 21942 with CMV-F
AGCAGAGCTGTTTGTGAACCGTCAGAATTGATCTACCATGGACTACAAAGACGATGACGACAAGCTTATG
CATCCGACCACCCCCTCCTCCACAGCCAAGTCATCCAGCGACAGCTTCGAGCAGTTCCGCCGCGCCGCTC
GGGAGAAAGAGGAGCGTGAGAAGGCCCTGAAGGCTCAGGCCGAGCACGCTGAGAAGGAGAAGGAGCGGCT
GCGGCAGGAGCGCATGAGGAGCCGAGAGGACGAGGATGCGCTGGAGCAGGCCCGGCGGGCCCATGAGGAG
GCACGTCGGCGCCAGGAGCAGCAGCAGCAGCAGCGCCAGGAGCAACAGCAGCAGCAGCAACAGCAAGCAG
CTGCGGTGGCTGCCGCCGCCACCCCACAGGCCCAGAGCTCCCAGCCCCAGTCCATGCTGGACCAGCAGAG
GGAGTTGGCCCGGAAGCGGGAGCAGGAGCGAAGACGCCGGGAAGCCATGGCAGCTACCATTGACATGAAT
TTCCAGAGTGATCTATTGTCAATAGCAGCAGCAAATCTTTTCTGAGCGCACCTAGGTGGATCCCGGGTGG
CATCCCTGTGACCCCTCCCCAGTGCCTCTCCTGGCCCTGGAAGTTGCCACTCCAGTGCCCACCAGCCTTG
TCCTAATAAAATTAAGTTGCATCATTTTGTCTGACTAGGTGTCCTTCTATAATATTATGGGGTGGAGGGG
GGGTG
